LOCUS       Exported 5929 bp ds-DNA circular SYN 12-MAY-2021
DEFINITION  mammalian expression of Zdk1.
ACCESSION   .
VERSION     .
KEYWORDS    pTriEx-mCherry-Zdk1
SOURCE      synthetic DNA construct
  ORGANISM  synthetic DNA construct
REFERENCE   1 (bases 1 to 5929)
  AUTHORS   Wang H, Vilela M, Winkler A, Tarnawski M, Schlichting I, Yumerefendi
            H, Kuhlman B, Liu R, Danuser G, Hahn KM
  TITLE     LOVTRAP: an optogenetic system for photoinduced protein
            dissociation.
  JOURNAL   Nat Methods. 2016 Jul 18. doi: 10.1038/nmeth.3926.
  PUBMED    27427858
REFERENCE   2 (bases 1 to 5929)
  AUTHORS   .
  TITLE     Direct Submission
  JOURNAL   Exported May 12, 2021 from SnapGene Server 1.1.58
            http://www.snapgene.com
FEATURES             Location/Qualifiers
     source          1..5929
                     /organism="synthetic DNA construct"
                     /mol_type="other DNA"
     misc_recomb     110..937
                     /label=baculovirus recombination region (lef2/ORF603)
                     /note="contains ORF603 and part of lef2"
     CDS             110..234
                     /codon_start=3
                     /product="baculovirus late expression factor 2"
                     /label=lef2
                     /translation="HLLIKSQDVYKPPNCQKMKTVDKLCPFAGNCKGLNPICNY"
     CDS             complement(272..877)
                     /codon_start=1
                     /product="baculovirus ORF603 protein"
                     /label=ORF603
                     /translation="MAVIFNNKQLLADNSIEKGGELFLFNGSYNILESYVNPVLLKNGV
                     IELEEAAYYAGNILYKTDDPKFIDYINLIIKATHSEELPENSTVVNYRKTMRSGTIHPI
                     KKDIYIYDNKKFTLYDRYIYGYDNNYVNFYEEKNEKEKEYEEEDDKASSLCENKIILSQ
                     INCESFENDFKYYLSDYNYAFSIIDNTTNVLVAFGLYR"
     enhancer        1005..1308
                     /label=CMV enhancer
                     /note="human cytomegalovirus immediate early enhancer"
     promoter        1310..1509
                     /label=CMV promoter
                     /note="human cytomegalovirus (CMV) immediate early
                     promoter"
     primer_bind     1463..1483
                     /label=CMV-F
                     /note="Human CMV immediate early promoter, forward primer"
     primer_bind     1715..1737
                     /label=pCAGGS-5
                     /note="Chimeric intron in CAG promoter, forward primer"
     primer_bind     1799..1818
                     /label=pCAG-F
                     /note="Rabbit beta-globin intron, for pCAG plasmids,
                     forward primer"
     primer_bind     1860..1879
                     /label=T7
                     /note="T7 promoter, forward primer"
     promoter        1860..1878
                     /label=T7 promoter
                     /note="promoter for bacteriophage T7 RNA polymerase"
     protein_bind    1879..1903
                     /label=lac operator
                     /bound_moiety="lac repressor encoded by lacI"
                     /note="The lac repressor binds to the lac operator to
                     inhibit transcription in E. coli. This inhibition can be
                     relieved by adding lactose or
                     isopropyl-beta-D-thiogalactopyranoside (IPTG)."
     promoter        1919..2028
                     /label=p10 promoter
                     /note="baculovirus promoter for expression in insect cells"
     CDS             2043..2750
                     /codon_start=1
                     /product="monomeric derivative of DsRed fluorescent protein
                     (Shaner et al., 2004)"
                     /label=mCherry
                     /note="mammalian codon-optimized"
                     /translation="MVSKGEEDNMAIIKEFMRFKVHMEGSVNGHEFEIEGEGEGRPYEG
                     TQTAKLKVTKGGPLPFAWDILSPQFMYGSKAYVKHPADIPDYLKLSFPEGFKWERVMNF
                     EDGGVVTVTQDSSLQDGEFIYKVKLRGTNFPSDGPVMQKKTMGWEASSERMYPEDGALK
                     GEIKQRLKLKDGGHYDAEVKTTYKAKKPVQLPGAYNVNIKLDITSHNEDYTIVEQYERA
                     EGRHSTGGMDELYK"
     primer_bind     complement(2188..2206)
                     /label=mCherry-R
                     /note="mCherry, reverse primer"
     CDS             2763..2939
                     /codon_start=1
                     /product="""Zdark"" protein, derived from the Z subunit of
                     protein A, that binds to the dark state of LOV2 and is
                     released upon irradiation (Wang et al., 2016)"
                     /label=Zdk1
                     /translation="MVDNKFNKEKTRAGAEIHSLPNLNVEQKFAFIVSLFDDPSQSANL
                     LAEAKKLNDAQAPK"
     CDS             2958..2975
                     /codon_start=1
                     /product="6xHis affinity tag"
                     /label=6xHis
                     /translation="HHHHHH"
     CDS             2982..3002
                     /codon_start=1
                     /product="tobacco etch virus (TEV) protease recognition and
                     cleavage site"
                     /label=TEV site
                     /translation="ENLYFQG"
     CDS             3009..3032
                     /codon_start=1
                     /product="FLAG(R) epitope tag, followed by an enterokinase
                     cleavage site"
                     /label=FLAG
                     /translation="DYKDDDDK"
     CDS             3072..3104
                     /codon_start=1
                     /product="HSV (herpes simplex virus) epitope tag"
                     /label=HSV tag
                     /translation="QPELAPEDPED"
     CDS             3111..3134
                     /codon_start=1
                     /product="8xHis affinity tag"
                     /label=8xHis
                     /translation="HHHHHHHH"
     primer_bind     complement(3224..3243)
                     /label=Bglob-pA-R
                     /note="Rabbit beta-globin polyA region, reverse primer"
     polyA_signal    3289..3344
                     /label=-beta-globin poly(A) signal
                     /note="rabbit beta-globin polyadenylation signal (Gil and
                     Proudfoot, 1987)"
     primer_bind     complement(3343..3362)
                     /label=rbglobpA-R
                     /note="Rabbit beta-globin polyA, reverse primer. Also
                     called rb-glob-pA-term-R"
     terminator      3432..3479
                     /label=T7 terminator
                     /note="transcription terminator for bacteriophage T7 RNA
                     polymerase"
     misc_recomb     3492..4197
                     /label=baculovirus recombination region (ORF1629)
                     /note="contains part of ORF1629"
     3'UTR           3580..3952
                     /label=polyhedrin 3' UTR
                     /note="3' UTR from the Autographa californica
                     nucleopolyhedrovirus polyhedrin gene (Suzuki et al., 2006)"
     CDS             complement(3609..4197)
                     /codon_start=2
                     /product="baculovirus capsid-associated protein"
                     /label=ORF1629
                     /note="required for viral replication"
                     /translation="IPKSSTTNLIADVLADTINRRRVAMAKSSSEATSNDEGWDDDDNR
                     PNKANTPDVKYVQALFNVFTSSQLYTNDSDERNTKAHNILNDVEPLLQNKTQTNIDKAR
                     LLLQDLASFVALSENPLDSPAIGSEKQPLFETNRNLFYKSIEDLIFKFRYKDAENHLIF
                     ALTYHPKDYKFNELLKYVQQLSVNQQRTESSA"
     protein_bind    4206..4239
                     /label=loxP
                     /bound_moiety="Cre recombinase"
                     /note="Cre-mediated recombination occurs in the 8-bp core
                     sequence (GCATACAT)."
     rep_origin      complement(4407..4994)
                     /direction=LEFT
                     /label=ori
                     /note="high-copy-number ColE1/pMB1/pBR322/pUC origin of
                     replication"
     primer_bind     complement(4486..4505)
                     /label=pBR322ori-F
                     /note="pBR322 origin, forward primer"
     CDS             complement(5007..5867)
                     /codon_start=1
                     /gene="bla"
                     /product="beta-lactamase"
                     /label=AmpR
                     /note="confers resistance to ampicillin, carbenicillin, and
                     related antibiotics"
                     /translation="MSIQHFRVALIPFFAAFCLPVFAHPETLVKVKDAEDQLGARVGYI
                     ELDLNSGKILESFRPEERFPMMSTFKVLLCGAVLSRIDAGQEQLGRRIHYSQNDLVEYS
                     PVTEKHLTDGMTVRELCSAAITMSDNTAANLLLTTIGGPKELTAFLHNMGDHVTRLDRW
                     EPELNEAIPNDERDTTMPVAMATTLRKLLTGELLTLASRQQLIDWMEADKVAGPLLRSA
                     LPAGWFIADKSGAGERGSRGIIAALGPDGKPSRIVVIYTTGSQATMDERNRQIAEIGAS
                     LIKHW"
     primer_bind     5630..5649
                     /label=Amp-R
                     /note="Ampicillin resistance gene, reverse primer"
ORIGIN
        1 aactgttaca ttgcaaacgt ggtttcgtgt gccaagtgtg aaaaccgatg tttaatcaag
       61 gctctgacgc atttctacaa ccacgactcc aagtgtgtgg gtgaagtcat gcatctttta
      121 atcaaatccc aagatgtgta taaaccacca aactgccaaa aaatgaaaac tgtcgacaag
      181 ctctgtccgt ttgctggcaa ctgcaagggt ctcaatccta tttgtaatta ttgaataata
      241 aaacaattat aaatgtcaaa tttgtttttt attaacgata caaaccaaac gcaacaagaa
      301 catttgtagt attatctata attgaaaacg cgtagttata atcgctgagg taatatttaa
      361 aatcattttc aaatgattca cagttaattt gcgacaatat aattttattt tcacataaac
      421 tagacgcctt gtcgtcttct tcttcgtatt ccttctcttt ttcatttttc tcttcataaa
      481 aattaacata gttattatcg tatccatata tgtatctatc gtatagagta aattttttgt
      541 tgtcataaat atatatgtct tttttaatgg ggtgtatagt accgctgcgc atagtttttc
      601 tgtaatttac aacagtgcta ttttctggta gttcttcgga gtgtgttgct ttaattatta
      661 aatttatata atcaatgaat ttgggatcgt cggttttgta caatatgttg ccggcatagt
      721 acgcagcttc ttctagttca attacaccat tttttagcag caccggatta acataacttt
      781 ccaaaatgtt gtacgaaccg ttaaacaaaa acagttcacc tcccttttct atactattgt
      841 ctgcgagcag ttgtttgttg ttaaaaataa cagccattgt aatgagacgc acaaactaat
      901 atcacaaact ggaaatgtct atcaatatat agttgctgat ggccggccta ttaatagtaa
      961 tcaattacgg ggtcattagt tcatagccca tatatggagt tccgcgttac ataacttacg
     1021 gtaaatggcc cgcctggctg accgcccaac gacccccgcc cattgacgtc aataatgacg
     1081 tatgttccca tagtaacgcc aatagggact ttccattgac gtcaatgggt ggagtattta
     1141 cggtaaactg cccacttggc agtacatcaa gtgtatcata tgccaagtcc gccccctatt
     1201 gacgtcaatg acggtaaatg gcccgcctgg cattatgccc agtacatgac cttacgggac
     1261 tttcctactt ggcagtacat ctacgtatta gtcatcgcta ttaccatgct gatgcggttt
     1321 tggcagtaca ccaatgggcg tggatagcgg tttgactcac ggggatttcc aagtctccac
     1381 cccattgacg tcaatgggag tttgttttgg caccaaaatc aacgggactt tccaaaatgt
     1441 cgtaataacc ccgccccgtt gacgcaaatg ggcggtaggc gtgtacggtg ggaggtctat
     1501 ataagcagac gtcgtttagt gaaccgtcag atcactagat gctttattgc ggtagtttat
     1561 cacagttaaa ttgctaacgc cagtctcgaa cttaacgtgc agaagttggt cgtgaggcac
     1621 tgggcaggta agtatcgggc cctttgtgcg gggggagcgg ctcggggctg tccgcggggg
     1681 gacggctgcc ttcggggggg acggggcagg gcggggttcg gcttctggcg tgtgaccggc
     1741 ggctctagag cctctgctaa ccatgttcat gccttcttct ttttcctaca gctcctgggc
     1801 aacgtgctgg ttattgtgct gtctcatcat tttggcaaag aattggatcg gaccgaaatt
     1861 aatacgactc actatagggg aattgtgagc ggataacaat tccccggagt taatccggga
     1921 cctttaattc aacccaacac aatatattat agttaaataa gaattattat caaatcattt
     1981 gtatattaat taaaatacta tactgtaaat tacattttat ttacaatcaa aggagatata
     2041 ccatggtgag caagggcgag gaggataaca tggccatcat caaggagttc atgcgcttca
     2101 aggtgcacat ggagggctcc gtgaacggcc acgagttcga gatcgagggc gagggcgagg
     2161 gccgccccta cgagggcacc cagaccgcca agctgaaggt gaccaagggt ggccccctgc
     2221 ccttcgcctg ggacatcctg tcccctcagt tcatgtacgg ctccaaggcc tacgtgaagc
     2281 accccgccga catccccgac tacttgaagc tgtccttccc cgagggcttc aagtgggagc
     2341 gcgtgatgaa cttcgaggac ggcggcgtgg tgaccgtgac ccaggactcc tccctgcagg
     2401 acggcgagtt catctacaag gtgaagctgc gcggcaccaa cttcccctcc gacggccctg
     2461 taatgcagaa gaagactatg ggctgggagg cctcctccga gcggatgtac cccgaggacg
     2521 gcgccctgaa gggcgagatc aagcagaggc tgaagctgaa ggacggcggc cactacgacg
     2581 ctgaggtcaa gaccacctac aaggccaaga agcccgtgca gctgcccggc gcctacaacg
     2641 tcaacatcaa gttggacatc acctcccaca acgaggacta caccatcgtg gaacagtacg
     2701 aacgcgccga gggccgccac tccaccggcg gcatggacga gctgtacaag ggttctggat
     2761 ccatggtgga taacaaattc aataaagaaa agacgcgtgc cggtgcggaa atccattctc
     2821 tgccaaacct gaatgttgag cagaagtttg ccttcatcgt gagcctgttt gatgatccat
     2881 ctcagagcgc caatctgctg gccgaagcca aaaaactgaa cgatgcccag gccccaaaag
     2941 gtggttctgg tggtagccat catcatcatc atcatggcgg tgaaaatctg tatttccagg
     3001 gcggccgcga ctacaaggac gacgacgaca aataaaagct tgcggccgca cagctgtata
     3061 cacgtgcaag ccagccagaa ctcgccccgg aagaccccga ggatctcgag caccaccatc
     3121 accatcacca tcactaagtg attaacctca ggtgcaggct gcctatcaga aggtggtggc
     3181 tggtgtggcc aatgccctgg ctcacaaata ccactgagat cgatcttttt ccctctgcca
     3241 aaaattatgg ggacatcatg aagccccttg agcatctgac ttctggctaa taaaggaaat
     3301 ttattttcat tgcaatagtg tgttggaatt ttttgtgtct ctcactcgga aggacatatg
     3361 ggagggcaaa tcatttaaaa catcagaatg agtatttggt ttagagtttg gcaacatatg
     3421 cccatatgta actagcataa ccccttgggg cctctaaacg ggtcttgagg ggttttttgc
     3481 tgaaagcatg cggaggaaat tctccttgaa gtttccctgg tgttcaaagt aaaggagttt
     3541 gcaccagacg cacctctgtt cactggtccg gcgtattaaa acacgataca ttgttattag
     3601 tacatttatt aagcgctaga ttctgtgcgt tgttgattta cagacaattg ttgtacgtat
     3661 tttaataatt cattaaattt ataatcttta gggtggtatg ttagagcgaa aatcaaatga
     3721 ttttcagcgt ctttatatct gaatttaaat attaaatcct caatagattt gtaaaatagg
     3781 tttcgattag tttcaaacaa gggttgtttt tccgaaccga tggctggact atctaatgga
     3841 ttttcgctca acgccacaaa acttgccaaa tcttgtagca gcaatctagc tttgtcgata
     3901 ttcgtttgtg ttttgttttg taataaaggt tcgacgtcgt tcaaaatatt atgcgctttt
     3961 gtatttcttt catcactgtc gttagtgtac aattgactcg acgtaaacac gttaaataga
     4021 gcttggacat atttaacatc gggcgtgtta gctttattag gccgattatc gtcgtcgtcc
     4081 caaccctcgt cgttagaagt tgcttccgaa gacgattttg ccatagccac acgacgccta
     4141 ttaattgtgt cggctaacac gtccgcgatc aaatttgtag ttgagctttt tggaattgcg
     4201 atcgcataac ttcgtatagc atacattata cgaagttata agctcggaac gctgcgctcg
     4261 gtcgttcggc tgcggcgagc ggtatcagct cactcaaagg cggtaatacg gttatccaca
     4321 gaatcagggg ataacgcagg aaagaacatg tgagcaaaag gccagcaaaa ggccaggaac
     4381 cgtaaaaagg ccgcgttgct ggcgtttttc cataggctcc gccccctgac gagcatcaca
     4441 aaaatcgacg ctcaagtcag aggtggcgaa acccgacagg actataaaga taccaggcgt
     4501 ttccccctgg aagctccctc gtgcgctctc ctgttccgac cctgccgctt accggatacc
     4561 tgtccgcctt tctcccttcg ggaagcgtgg cgctttctca atgctcacgc tgtaggtatc
     4621 tcagttcggt gtaggtcgtt cgctccaagc tgggctgtgt gcacgaaccc cccgttcagc
     4681 ccgaccgctg cgccttatcc ggtaactatc gtcttgagtc caacccggta agacacgact
     4741 tatcgccact ggcagcagcc actggtaaca ggattagcag agcgaggtat gtaggcggtg
     4801 ctacagagtt cttgaagtgg tggcctaact acggctacac tagaagaaca gtatttggta
     4861 tctgcgctct gctgaagcca gttaccttcg gaaaaagagt tggtagctct tgatccggca
     4921 aacaaaccac cgctggtagc ggtggttttt ttgtttgcaa gcagcagatt acgcgcagaa
     4981 aaaaaggatc tcaagaagat cctttgttac caatgcttaa tcagtgaggc acctatctca
     5041 gcgatctgtc tatttcgttc atccatagtt gcctgactcc ccgtcgtgta gataactacg
     5101 atacgggagg gcttaccatc tggccccagt gctgcaatga taccgcgaga cccacgctca
     5161 ccggctccag atttatcagc aataaaccag ccagccggaa gggccgagcg cagaagtggt
     5221 cctgcaactt tatccgcctc catccagtct attaattgtt gccgggaagc tagagtaagt
     5281 agttcgccag ttaatagttt gcgcaacgtt gttgccattg ctacaggcat cgtggtgtca
     5341 cgctcgtcgt ttggtatggc ttcattcagc tccggttccc aacgatcaag gcgagttaca
     5401 tgatccccca tgttgtgcaa aaaagcggtt agctccttcg gtcctccgat cgttgtcaga
     5461 agtaagttgg ccgcagtgtt atcactcatg gttatggcag cactgcataa ttctcttact
     5521 gtcatgccat ccgtaagatg cttttctgtg actggtgagt actcaaccaa gtcattctga
     5581 gaatagtgta tgcggcgacc gagttgctct tgcccggcgt caatacggga taataccgcg
     5641 ccacatagca gaactttaaa agtgctcatc attggaaaac gttcttcggg gcgaaaactc
     5701 tcaaggatct taccgctgtt gagatccagt tcgatgtaac ccactcgtgc acccaactga
     5761 tcttcagcat cttttacttt caccagcgtt tctgggtgag caaaaacagg aaggcaaaat
     5821 gccgcaaaaa agggaataag ggcgacacgg aaatgttgaa tactcatact cttccttttt
     5881 caatattatt gaagcattta tcagggttat tgtctcatgt ccgcgcgtt
//
