[The description below was written by a language model from this plasmid's Addgene catalogue record and the feature table of its GenBank file.]
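Description:
pTriEx-mCherry-Zdk1 is a roughly 5.9 kb plasmid built on the pTriEx backbone, a multi-host expression vector designed to drive the same open reading frame in mammalian, bacterial and insect cells. It is maintained in E. coli through a high-copy ColE1/pUC-type origin and selected with ampicillin via the beta-lactamase gene. Three promoters are stacked upstream of the coding region: a CMV enhancer/promoter followed by an intron region of the CAG type (indicated by primer sites) for mammalian cells, a T7 promoter with a lac operator for IPTG-regulated expression in T7 polymerase-bearing E. coli, and the baculovirus p10 promoter for insect cells. A rabbit beta-globin polyadenylation signal and a T7 terminator close the cassette. Flanking lef2/ORF603 and ORF1629 regions allow homologous recombination into baculovirus DNA to generate recombinant virus, and a single loxP site lies next to the ORF1629 arm.

The payload is a fusion of mammalian codon-optimized mCherry at the N-terminus to Zdk1 (also called ZA127), a 177 bp synthetic "Zdark" protein derived from the Z domain of protein A. Zdk1 binds the dark state of the LOV2 domain and is released on illumination, the basis of the LOVTRAP system for light-induced protein dissociation. Downstream of Zdk1 come a 6xHis tag, a TEV protease site and a FLAG epitope. The partial sequence record ends at this point, and backbone-derived HSV and 8xHis tags are annotated further downstream in the full map; the record does not show whether they are translated. The stated purpose is mammalian expression of Zdk1, where the mCherry fusion lets its localization be followed by fluorescence.
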