Addgene plasmid #81057: pTriEx-mCherry-Zdk1
Purpose: mammalian expression of Zdk1
Depositing lab: Klaus Hahn. Publication: LOVTRAP: an optogenetic system for photoinduced protein dissociation. Wang H, Vilela M, Winkler A, Tarnawski M, Schlichting I, Yumerefendi H, Kuhlman B, Liu R, Danuser G, Hahn KM. Nat Methods. 2016 Jul 18. doi: 10.1038/nmeth.3926. PubMed 27427858.
Backbone
  Vector backbone: pTriEx
  Backbone size w/o insert (bp): 5000
  Total vector size (bp): 6000
  Vector type: Mammalian Expression, Bacterial Expression, Insect Expression
Growth in bacteria
  Bacterial resistance: Ampicillin, 100 μg/mL
  Growth temperature: 37°C
  Growth strain: DH5alpha
  Copy number: High Copy
Gene/Insert
  Gene/Insert name: Zdk1 (alt name: ZA127)
  Species: Synthetic
  Insert size (bp): 177
  Tag / fusion protein: mCherry (N terminal on insert); 6x His tag (C terminal on insert); FLAG (C terminal on insert)
  Cloning method: Unknown
  Sequencing primers: 5′ aagtatcgggccctttgtgc; 3′ GGCAGCCTGCACCTGAGGTTAATCAC
Terms and licenses: Academic/Nonprofit Terms; Industry Terms: Not Available to Industry
How to cite: pTriEx-mCherry-Zdk1 was a gift from Klaus Hahn (Addgene plasmid # 81057 ; http://n2t.net/addgene:81057 ; RRID:Addgene_81057)
