LOCUS       Exported 993 bp ds-DNA linear SYN 23-MAY-2021
DEFINITION  mammalian expression of Zdk1.
ACCESSION   .
VERSION     .
KEYWORDS    pTriEx-mCherry-Zdk1
SOURCE      synthetic DNA construct
  ORGANISM  synthetic DNA construct
REFERENCE   1 (bases 1 to 993)
  AUTHORS   Wang H, Vilela M, Winkler A, Tarnawski M, Schlichting I, Yumerefendi
            H, Kuhlman B, Liu R, Danuser G, Hahn KM
  TITLE     LOVTRAP: an optogenetic system for photoinduced protein
            dissociation.
  JOURNAL   Nat Methods. 2016 Jul 18. doi: 10.1038/nmeth.3926.
  PUBMED    27427858
REFERENCE   2 (bases 1 to 993)
  AUTHORS   .
  TITLE     Direct Submission
  JOURNAL   Exported May 23, 2021 from SnapGene Server 1.1.58
            http://www.snapgene.com
FEATURES             Location/Qualifiers
     source          1..993
                     /organism="synthetic DNA construct"
                     /mol_type="other DNA"
     CDS             1..708
                     /codon_start=1
                     /product="monomeric derivative of DsRed fluorescent protein
                     (Shaner et al., 2004)"
                     /label=mCherry
                     /note="mammalian codon-optimized"
                     /translation="MVSKGEEDNMAIIKEFMRFKVHMEGSVNGHEFEIEGEGEGRPYEG
                     TQTAKLKVTKGGPLPFAWDILSPQFMYGSKAYVKHPADIPDYLKLSFPEGFKWERVMNF
                     EDGGVVTVTQDSSLQDGEFIYKVKLRGTNFPSDGPVMQKKTMGWEASSERMYPEDGALK
                     GEIKQRLKLKDGGHYDAEVKTTYKAKKPVQLPGAYNVNIKLDITSHNEDYTIVEQYERA
                     EGRHSTGGMDELYK"
     primer_bind     complement(146..164)
                     /label=mCherry-R
                     /note="mCherry, reverse primer"
     CDS             721..897
                     /codon_start=1
                     /product="""Zdark"" protein, derived from the Z subunit of
                     protein A, that binds to the dark state of LOV2 and is
                     released upon irradiation (Wang et al., 2016)"
                     /label=Zdk1
                     /translation="MVDNKFNKEKTRAGAEIHSLPNLNVEQKFAFIVSLFDDPSQSANL
                     LAEAKKLNDAQAPK"
     CDS             916..933
                     /codon_start=1
                     /product="6xHis affinity tag"
                     /label=6xHis
                     /translation="HHHHHH"
     CDS             940..960
                     /codon_start=1
                     /product="tobacco etch virus (TEV) protease recognition and
                     cleavage site"
                     /label=TEV site
                     /translation="ENLYFQG"
     CDS             967..990
                     /codon_start=1
                     /product="FLAG(R) epitope tag, followed by an enterokinase
                     cleavage site"
                     /label=FLAG
                     /translation="DYKDDDDK"
ORIGIN
        1 atggtgagca agggcgagga ggataacatg gccatcatca aggagttcat gcgcttcaag
       61 gtgcacatgg agggctccgt gaacggccac gagttcgaga tcgagggcga gggcgagggc
      121 cgcccctacg agggcaccca gaccgccaag ctgaaggtga ccaagggtgg ccccctgccc
      181 ttcgcctggg acatcctgtc ccctcagttc atgtacggct ccaaggccta cgtgaagcac
      241 cccgccgaca tccccgacta cttgaagctg tccttccccg agggcttcaa gtgggagcgc
      301 gtgatgaact tcgaggacgg cggcgtggtg accgtgaccc aggactcctc cctgcaggac
      361 ggcgagttca tctacaaggt gaagctgcgc ggcaccaact tcccctccga cggccctgta
      421 atgcagaaga agactatggg ctgggaggcc tcctccgagc ggatgtaccc cgaggacggc
      481 gccctgaagg gcgagatcaa gcagaggctg aagctgaagg acggcggcca ctacgacgct
      541 gaggtcaaga ccacctacaa ggccaagaag cccgtgcagc tgcccggcgc ctacaacgtc
      601 aacatcaagt tggacatcac ctcccacaac gaggactaca ccatcgtgga acagtacgaa
      661 cgcgccgagg gccgccactc caccggcggc atggacgagc tgtacaaggg ttctggatcc
      721 atggtggata acaaattcaa taaagaaaag acgcgtgccg gtgcggaaat ccattctctg
      781 ccaaacctga atgttgagca gaagtttgcc ttcatcgtga gcctgtttga tgatccatct
      841 cagagcgcca atctgctggc cgaagccaaa aaactgaacg atgcccaggc cccaaaaggt
      901 ggttctggtg gtagccatca tcatcatcat catggcggtg aaaatctgta tttccagggc
      961 ggccgcgact acaaggacga cgacgacaaa taa
//
