>Addgene plasmid #81057 | pTriEx-mCherry-Zdk1 | addgene partial sequence | sequence record 158038 | CMV-F 5'-CGCAAATGGGCGGTAGGCGTG-3'
CTATATAAGCAGACGTCGTTTAGTGAACCGTCAGATCACTAGATGCTTTATTGCGGTAGTTTATCACAGT
TAAATTGCTAACGCCAGTCTCGAACTTAACGTGCAGAAGTTGGTCGTGAGGCACTGGGCAGGTAAGTATC
GGGCCCTTTGTGCGGGGGGAGCGGCTCGGGGCTGTCCGCGGGGGGACGGCTGCCTTCGGGGGGGACGGGG
CAGGGCGGGGTTCGGCTTCTGGCGTGTGACCGGCGGCTCTAGAGCCTCTGCTAACCATGTTCATGCCTTC
TTCTTTTTCCTACAGCTCCTGGGCAACGTGCTGGTTATTGTGCTGTCTCATCATTTTGGCAAAGAATTGG
ATCGGACCGAAATTAATACGACTCACTATAGGGGAATTGTGAGCGGATAACAATTCCCCGGAGTTAATCC
GGGACCTTTAATTCAACCCAACACAATATATTATAGTTAAATAAGAATTATTATCAAATCATTTGTATAT
TAATTAAAATACTATACTGTAAATTACATTTTATTTACAATCAAAGGAGATATACCATGGTGAGCAAGGG
CGAGGAGGATAACATGGCCATCATCAAGGAGTTCATGCGCTTCAAGGTGCACATGGAGGGCTCCGTGAAC
GGCCACGAGTTCGAGATCGAGGGCGAGGGCGAGGGCCGCCCCTACGAGGGCACCCAGACCGCCAAGCTGA
AGGTGACCAAGGGTGGCCCCCTGCCCTTCGCCTGGGACATCCTGTCCCCTCAGTTCATGTACGGCTCCAA
GGCCTACGTGAAGCACCCCGCCGACATCCCCGACTACTTGAAGCTGTCCTTCCCCGAGGGCTTCAAGTGG
GAGCGCGTGATGAACTTCGAGGACGGCGGCGTGGTGACCGTGACCCAGGACTCCTCCCTGCAGGACGGCG
AGTTCATCTACAAGGTGAAGCTGCGCGGCACCAA
