>Addgene plasmid #81057 | pTriEx-mCherry-Zdk1 | addgene partial sequence | sequence record 158039 | rb_glob_PA_term-R 5'-CCCATATGTCCTTCCGAGTG-3'
TTCCAACACACTATTGCAATGAAAATAAATTTCCTTTATTAGCCAGAAGTCAGATGCTCAAGGGGCTTCA
TGATGTCCCCATAATTTTTGGCAGAGGGAAAAAGATCGATCTCAGTGGTATTTGTGAGCCAGGGCATTGG
CCACACCAGCCACCACCTTCTGATAGGCAGCCTGCACCTGAGGTTAATCACTTAGTGATGGTGATGGTGA
TGGTGGTGCTCGAGATCCTCGGGGTCTTCCGGGGCGAGTTCTGGCTGGCTTGCACGTGTATACAGCTGTG
CGGCCGCAAGCTTTTATTTGTCGTCGTCGTCCTTGTAGTCGCGGCCGCCCTGGAAATACAGATTTTCACC
GCCATGATGATGATGATGATGGCTACCACCAGAACCACCTTTTGGGGCCTGGGCATCGTTCAGTTTTTTG
GCTTCGGCCAGCAGATTGGCGCTCTGAGATGGATCATCAAACAGGCTCACGATGAAGGCAAACTTCTGCT
CAACATTCAGGTTTGGCAGAGAATGGATTTCCGCACCGGCACGCGTCTTTTCTTTATTGAATTTGTTATC
CACCATGGATCCAGAACCCTTGTACAGCTCGTCCATGCCGCCGGTGGAGTGGCGGCCCTCGGCGCGTTCG
TACTGTTCCACGATGGTGTAGTCCTCGTTGTGGGAGGTGATGTCCAACTTGATGTTGACGTTGTAGGCGC
CGGGCAGCTGCACGGGCTTCTTGGCCTTGTAGGTGGTCTTGACCTCAGCGTCGTAGTGGCCGCCGTCCTT
CAGCTTCAGCCTCTGCTTGATCTCGCCCTTCAGGGCGCCGTCCTCGGGGTACATCCGCTCGGAGGAGGCC
TCCCAGCCCATAGTCTTCTTCTGCATTACAGGGCCGTCGGAGGGGAAGTTGGTGCCGCGCAGCTTCACCT
TGTAGATGAACTCGCCGTCCTGCAGGGAGGAGTCCTGGGTCACGGTCACCACGCCGCCGTCCTCGAAGTT
CATCACGCGCTCCCACTT
